Addgene plasmid #64174: pLU
Purpose: (Empty Backbone) harbours marker genes LEU2 and URA3
Depositing lab: Markus Ralser. Depositing organization: University of Cambridge. Publication: Saccharomyces cerevisiae single-copy plasmids for auxotrophy compensation, multiple marker selection, and for designing metabolically cooperating communities. Mulleder M, Campbell K, Matsarskaia O, Eckerstorfer F, Ralser M. F1000Res. 2016 Sep 20;5:2351. eCollection 2016. 10.12688/f1000research.9606.1 PubMed 27830062.
Backbone
  Vector backbone: pHLUM (version 2)
  Backbone size (bp): 9905
  Modifications to backbone: removed HIS3 and MET17
  Vector type: Bacterial Expression, Yeast Expression
  Selectable markers: LEU2, URA3
Growth in bacteria
  Bacterial resistance: Ampicillin, 100 μg/mL
  Growth temperature: 37°C
  Growth strain: DH5alpha
  Copy number: Low Copy
Gene/Insert
  Cloning method: Restriction Enzyme
Terms and licenses: Academic/Nonprofit Terms; Industry Terms: Not Available to Industry
How to cite: pLU was a gift from Markus Ralser (Addgene plasmid # 64174 ; http://n2t.net/addgene:64174 ; RRID:Addgene_64174)
