[The description below was written by a language model from this plasmid's Addgene catalogue record and pLannotate feature annotations shown in this document.]
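Description:
pLU is an empty-backbone E. coli–Saccharomyces cerevisiae shuttle vector derived from pHLUM (version 2) by removing the HIS3 and MET17 markers, leaving LEU2 and URA3 as its two yeast selectable markers. The catalogue lists the parental backbone at 9,905 bp, whereas the depositor's full sequence for pLU is 7,045 nt, which fits the deletion of the two marker cassettes. In yeast the plasmid is maintained through a CEN/ARS element (CEN6 centromere fused to an autonomously replicating sequence), which gives stable, roughly single-copy inheritance. In bacteria it replicates from a ColE1/pUC-type origin and is selected with ampicillin through the β-lactamase gene under its own promoter. The record lists bacterial copy number as low, although the annotated origin is of the high-copy type. An f1 origin is also present, which allows single-stranded DNA production.

The payload consists of the two auxotrophic markers. URA3 encodes orotidine-5'-phosphate decarboxylase, is preceded by a partial URA3 promoter, and is counterselectable with 5-FOA. LEU2 encodes 3-isopropylmalate dehydrogenase and is driven by its native promoter. Short flanking fragments of yeast genes and of pBR322 sequences (rop, bom) appear to be carry-over from marker cloning. There is no gene of interest, but a pBluescript-style multiple cloning site remains, flanked by T7 and T3 promoters and set within a lac promoter/operator–lacZα fragment region, so inserts could be added by restriction cloning. According to the associated publication title, the plasmid belongs to a series of single-copy vectors used to compensate auxotrophies in laboratory yeast strains, to enable selection with multiple markers, and to design metabolically cooperating yeast communities. pLU specifically restores leucine and uracil prototrophy.
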