Features (pLannotate 1.2.2; 22 found; start..end, strand, type, name):
    192..227     +  CDS            rop (fragment): Rop protein, which maintains plasmids at low copy number; rop
    321..476     +  promoter       URA3 promoter (fragment): S. cerevisiae URA3
    477..1280    +  CDS            URA3: orotidine-5'-phosphate decarboxylase, required for uracil biosynthesis; S. cerevisiae URA3; yeast auxotrophic marker, counterselectable with 5-fluoroorotic acid (5-FOA)
   1359..1410    +  misc_feature   bom (fragment): basis of mobility region from pBR322
   1441..1518    +  CDS            YO192_YEAST (fragment): Experimental evidence at protein level: Swiss-Prot protein existence level 1. From Saccharomyces cerevisiae (strain ATCC 204508 / S288c) (Baker's yeast).
   1658..2065    +  promoter       LEU2 promoter: S. cerevisiae LEU2
   2066..3160    +  CDS            LEU2: 3-isopropylmalate dehydrogenase, required for leucine biosynthesis; S. cerevisiae LEU2; yeast auxotrophic marker
   3522..3623    -  CDS            NFS1 (fragment): NFS1_YEAST - Also known as SPL1 From Saccharomyces cerevisiae (strain ATCC 204508 / S288c) (Baker's yeast).
   3643..3694    +  misc_feature   bom (fragment): basis of mobility region from pBR322
   3695..4154    -  rep_origin     f1 ori (sequence partly withheld): f1 bacteriophage origin of replication; arrow indicates direction of (+) strand synthesis
   4158..4315    -  CDS            lacZα (fragment): LacZα fragment of β-galactosidase; lacZ fragment
   4318..4336    +  promoter       T7 promoter: promoter for bacteriophage T7 RNA polymerase
   4345..4452    +  misc_feature   MCS: pBluescript multiple cloning site
   4464..4482    -  promoter       T3 promoter: promoter for bacteriophage T3 RNA polymerase
   4527..4543    -  protein_bind   lac operator: The lac repressor binds to the lac operator to inhibit transcription in E. coli. This inhibition can be relieved by adding lactose or isopropyl-β-D-thiogalactopyranoside (IPTG). lac repressor encoded by lacI
   4551..4581    -  promoter       lac promoter: promoter for the E. coli lac operon
   4596..4617    -  protein_bind   CAP binding site: CAP binding activates transcription in the presence of cAMP. E. coli catabolite activator protein
   4630..4722    -  CDS            lacI (fragment): lac repressor; lacI; The lac repressor binds to the lac operator to inhibit transcription in E. coli. This inhibition can be relieved by adding lactose or isopropyl-β-D-thiogalactopyranoside (IPTG).
   4905..5493    -  rep_origin     ori: high-copy-number ColE1/pMB1/pBR322/pUC origin of replication
   5664..6524    -  CDS            AmpR: β-lactamase; bla; confers resistance to ampicillin, carbenicillin, and related antibiotics
   6525..6629    -  promoter       AmpR promoter: bla
   6659..117     -  misc_feature   CEN/ARS (across the origin): S. cerevisiae CEN6 centromere fused to an autonomously replicating sequence
>Addgene plasmid #64174 | pLU | depositor full sequence | sequence record 107489 | pLU sequence 7045 bps
TTACATCTTCGGAAAACAAAAACTATTTTTTCTTTAATTTCTTTTTTTACTTTCTATTTTTAATTTATAT
ATTTATATTAAAAAATTTAAATTATAATTATTTTTATAGCACGTGATGAAAAGGACCCTAAGAAACCATT
ATTATCATGACATTAACCTATAAAAATAGGCGTATCACGAGGCCCTTTCGTCTCGCGCGTTTCGGTGATG
ACGGTGAAAACCTCTGACACATGCAGCTCCCGGAGACGGTCACAGCTTGTCTGTAAGCGGATGCCGGGAG
CAGACAAGCCCGTCAGGGCGCGTCAGCGGGTGTTGGCGGCGATTCGGTAATCTCCGAACAGAAGGAAGAA
CGAAGGAAGGAGCACAGACTTAGATTGGTATATATACGCATATGTAGTGTTGAAGAAACATGAAATTGCC
CAGTATTCTTAACCCAACTGCACAGAACAAAAACCTGCAGGAAACGAAGATAAATCATGTCGAAAGCTAC
ATATAAGGAACGTGCTGCTACTCATCCTAGTCCTGTTGCTGCCAAGCTATTTAATATCATGCACGAAAAG
CAAACAAACTTGTGTGCTTCATTGGATGTTCGTACCACCAAGGAATTACTGGAGTTAGTTGAAGCATTAG
GTCCCAAAATTTGTTTACTAAAAACACATGTGGATATCTTGACTGATTTTTCCATGGAGGGCACAGTTAA
GCCGCTAAAGGCATTATCCGCCAAGTACAATTTTTTACTCTTCGAAGACAGAAAATTTGCTGACATTGGT
AATACAGTCAAATTGCAGTACTCTGCGGGTGTATACAGAATAGCAGAATGGGCAGACATTACGAATGCAC
ACGGTGTGGTGGGCCCAGGTATTGTTAGCGGTTTGAAGCAGGCGGCAGAAGAAGTAACAAAGGAACCTAG
AGGCCTTTTGATGTTAGCAGAATTGTCATGCAAGGGCTCCCTATCTACTGGAGAATATACTAAGGGTACT
GTTGACATTGCGAAGAGCGACAAAGATTTTGTTATCGGCTTTATTGCTCAAAGAGACATGGGTGGAAGAG
ATGAAGGTTACGATTGGTTGATTATGACACCCGGTGTGGGTTTAGATGACAAGGGAGACGCATTGGGTCA
ACAGTATAGAACCGTGGATGATGTGGTCTCTACAGGATCTGACATTATTATTGTTGGAAGAGGACTATTT
GCAAAGGGAAGGGATGCTAAGGTAGAGGGTGAACGTTACAGAAAAGCAGGCTGGGAAGCATATTTGAGAA
GATGCGGCCAGCAAAACTAAAAAACTGTATTATAAGTAAATGCATGTATACTAAACTCACAAATTAGAGC
TTCAATTTAATTATATCAGTTATTACCCTATGCGGTGTGAAATACCGCACAGATGCGTAAGGAGAAAATA
CCGCATCAGGCGCGCCATCGAGGAGAACTTCTAGTATATCTACATACCTAATATTATTGCCTTATTAAAA
ATGGAATCCCAACAATTACATCAAAATCCACATTCTCTTCAAAATCAATTGTCCTGTACTTCCTTGTTCA
TGTGTGTTCAAAAACGTTATATTTATAGGATAATTATACTCTATTTCTCAACAAGTAATTGGTTGTTTGG
CCGAGCGGTCTAAGGCGCCTGATTCAAGAAATATCTTGACCGCAGTTAACTGTGGGAATACTCAGGTATC
GTAAGATGCAAGAGTTCGAATCTCTTAGCAACCATTATTTTTTTCCTCAACATAACGAGAACACACAGGG
GCGCTATCGCACAGAATCAAATTCGATGACTGGAAATTTTTTGTTAATTTCAGAGGTCGCCTGACGCATA
TACCTTTTTCAACTGAAAAATTGGGAGAAAAAGGAAAGGTGAGAGCGCCGGAACCGGCTTTTCATATAGA
ATAGAGAAGCGTTCATGACTAAATGCTTGCATCACAATACTTGAAGTTGACAATATTATTTAAGGACCTA
TTGTTTTTTCCAATAGGTGGTTAGCAATCGTCTTACTTTCTAACTTTTCTTACCTTTTACATTTCAGCAA
TATATATATATATATTTCAAGGATATACCATTCTAATGTCTGCCCCTAAGAAGATCGTCGTTTTGCCAGG
TGACCACGTTGGTCAAGAAATCACAGCCGAAGCCATTAAGGTTCTTAAAGCTATTTCTGATGTTCGTTCC
AATGTCAAGTTCGATTTCGAAAATCATTTAATTGGTGGTGCTGCTATCGATGCTACAGGTGTTCCACTTC
CAGATGAGGCGCTGGAAGCCTCCAAGAAGGCTGATGCCGTTTTGTTAGGTGCTGTGGGTGGTCCTAAATG
GGGTACCGGTAGTGTTAGACCTGAACAAGGTTTACTAAAAATCCGTAAAGAACTTCAATTGTACGCCAAC
TTAAGACCATGTAACTTTGCATCCGACTCTCTTTTAGACTTATCTCCAATCAAGCCACAATTTGCTAAAG
GTACTGACTTCGTTGTTGTCAGAGAATTAGTGGGAGGTATTTACTTTGGTAAGAGAAAGGAAGACGATGG
TGATGGTGTCGCTTGGGATAGTGAACAATACACCGTTCCAGAAGTGCAAAGAATCACAAGAATGGCCGCT
TTCATGGCCCTACAACATGAGCCACCATTGCCTATTTGGTCCTTGGATAAAGCTAATGTTTTGGCCTCTT
CAAGATTATGGAGAAAAACTGTGGAGGAAACCATCAAGAACGAATTCCCTACATTGAAGGTTCAACATCA
ATTGATTGATTCTGCCGCCATGATCCTAGTTAAGAACCCAACCCACCTAAATGGTATTATAATCACCAGC
AACATGTTTGGTGATATCATCTCCGATGAAGCCTCCGTTATCCCAGGTTCCTTGGGTTTGTTGCCATCTG
CGTCCTTGGCCTCTTTGCCAGACAAGAACACCGCATTTGGTTTGTACGAACCATGCCACGGTTCTGCTCC
AGATTTGCCAAAGAATAAGGTCAACCCTATCGCCACTATCTTGTCTGCTGCAATGATGTTGAAATTGTCA
TTGAACTTGCCTGAAGAAGGTAAGGCCATTGAAGATGCAGTTAAAAAGGTTTTGGATGCAGGTATCAGAA
CTGGTGATTTAGGTGGTTCCAACAGTACCACCGAAGTCGGTGATGCTGTCGCCGAAGAAGTTAAGAAAAT
CCTTGCTTAAAAAGATTCTCTTTTTTTATGATATTTGTACATAAACTTTATAAATGAAATTCATAATAGA
AACGACACGAAATTACAAAATGGAATATGTTCATAGGGTAGACGAAACTATATACGCAATCTACATACAT
TTATCAAGAAGGAGAAAAAGGAGGATGTAAAGGAATACAGGTAAGCAAATTGATACTAATGGCTCAACGT
GATAAGGAAAAAGAATTGCACTTTAACATTAATATTGACAAGGAGGAGGGCACCACACAAAAAGTTAGGT
GTAACAGAAAATCATGAAACTATGATTCCTAATTTATATATTGGAGGATTTTCTCTAAAAAAAAAAAAAT
ACAACAAATAAAAAACACTCAATGACCTGACCATTTGATGGAGTTTAAGTCAATACCTTCTTGAACCATT
TCCCATAATGGTGAAAGTTCCCTCAAGAATTTTACTCTGTCAGAAACGGCCTTACGACGTAGTCGAGGAT
CCTATGCGGTGTGAAATACCGCACAGATGCGTAAGGAGAAAATACCGCATCAGGAAATTGTAAGCGTTAA
TATTTTGTTAAAATTCGCGTTAAATTTTTGTTAAATCAGCTCATTTTTTAACCAATAGGCCGAAATCGGC
AAAATCCCTTATAAATCAAAAGAATAGACCGAGATAGGGT
[37 nt withheld, positions 3821-3857]
AAAGAACGTGGACTCCAACGTCAAAGG
[49 nt withheld, positions 3885-3933]
T
[91 nt withheld, positions 3935-4025]
G
[128 nt withheld, positions 4027-4154]
CCATTCGCCATTCAGGCTGCGCAACTGTTGGGAAGGGCGATCGGTGCGGGCCTCTTCGCTATTACGCCAG
CTGGCGAAAGGGGGATGTGCTGCAAGGCGATTAAGTTGGGTAACGCCAGGGTTTTCCCAGTCACGACGTT
GTAAAACGACGGCCAGTGAATTGTAATACGACTCACTATAGGGCGAATTGGAGCTCCACCGCGGTGGCGG
CCGCTCTAGAACTAGTGGGTCCCCCGGGCTGCAGGAATTCGATATCAAGCTTATCGATACCGTCGACCTG
GAGGGGGGGCCCGGTACCAGCTTTTGTTCCCTTTAGTGAGGGTTAATTTCGAGCTTGGCGTAATCATGGT
CATAGCTGTTTCCTGTGTGAAATTGTTATCCGCTCACAATTCCACACAACATACGAGCCGGAAGCATAAA
GTGTAAAGCCTGGGGTGCCTAATGAGTGAGCTAACTCACATTAATTGCGTTGCGCTCACTGCCCGCTTTC
CAGTCGGGAAACCTGTCGTGCCAGCTGCATTAATGAATCGGCCAACGCGCGGGGAGAGGCGGTTTGCGTA
TTGGGCGCTCTTCCGCTTCCTCGCTCACTGACTCGCTGCGCTCGGTCGTTCGGCTGCGGCGAGCGGTATC
AGCTCACTCAAAGGCGGTAATACGGTTATCCACAGAATCAGGGGATAACGCAGGAAAGAACATGTGAGCA
AAAGGCCAGCAAAAGGCCAGGAACCGTAAAAAGGCCGCGTTGCTGGCGTTTTTCCATAGGCTCCGCCCCC
CTGACGAGCATCACAAAAATCGACGCTCAAGTCAGAGGTGGCGAAACCCGACAGGACTATAAAGATACCA
GGCGTTTCCCCCTGGAAGCTCCCTCGTGCGCTCTCCTGTTCCGACCCTGCCGCTTACCGGATACCTGTCC
GCCTTTCTCCCTTCGGGAAGCGTGGCGCTTTCTCATAGCTCACGCTGTAGGTATCTCAGTTCGGTGTAGG
TCGTTCGCTCCAAGCTGGGCTGTGTGCACGAACCCCCCGTTCAGCCCGACCGCTGCGCCTTATCCGGTAA
CTATCGTCTTGAGTCCAACCCGGTAAGACACGACTTATCGCCACTGGCAGCAGCCACTGGTAACAGGATT
AGCAGAGCGAGGTATGTAGGCGGTGCTACAGAGTTCTTGAAGTGGTGGCCTAACTACGGCTACACTAGAA
GGACAGTATTTGGTATCTGCGCTCTGCTGAAGCCAGTTACCTTCGGAAAAAGAGTTGGTAGCTCTTGATC
CGGCAAACAAACCACCGCTGGTAGCGGTGGTTTTTTTGTTTGCAAGCAGCAGATTACGCGCAGAAAAAAA
GGATCTCAAGAAGATCCTTTGATCTTTTCTACGGGGTCTGACGCTCAGTGGAACGAAAACTCACGTTAAG
GGATTTTGGTCATGAGATTATCAAAAAGGATCTTCACCTAGATCCTTTTAAATTAAAAATGAAGTTTTAA
ATCAATCTAAAGTATATATGAGTAAACTTGGTCTGACAGTTACCAATGCTTAATCAGTGAGGCACCTATC
TCAGCGATCTGTCTATTTCGTTCATCCATAGTTGCCTGACTGCCCGTCGTGTAGATAACTACGATACGGG
AGGGCTTACCATCTGGCCCCAGTGCTGCAATGATACCGCGAGACCCACGCTCACCGGCTCCAGATTTATC
AGCAATAAACCAGCCAGCCGGAAGGGCCGAGCGCAGAAGTGGTCCTGCAACTTTATCCGCCTCCATCCAG
TCTATTAATTGTTGCCGGGAAGCTAGAGTAAGTAGTTCGCCAGTTAATAGTTTGCGCAACGTTGTTGCCA
TTGCTACAGGCATCGTGGTGTCACGCTCGTCGTTTGGTATGGCTTCATTCAGCTCCGGTTCCCAACGATC
AAGGCGAGTTACATGATCCCCCATGTTGTGAAAAAAAGCGGTTAGCTCCTTCGGTCCTCCGATCGTTGTC
AGAAGTAAGTTGGCCGCAGTGTTATCACTCATGGTTATGGCAGCACTGCATAATTCTCTTACTGTCATGC
CATCCGTAAGATGCTTTTCTGTGACTGGTGAGTACTCAACCAAGTCATTCTGAGAATAGTGTATGCGGCG
ACCGAGTTGCTCTTGCCCGGCGTCAATACGGGATAATACCGCGCCACATAGCAGAACTTTAAAAGTGCTC
ATCATTGGAAAACGTTCTTCGGGGCGAAAACTCTCAAGGATCTTACCGCTGTTGAGATCCAGTTCGATGT
AACCCACTCGTGCACCCAACTGATCTTCAGCATCTTTTACTTTCACCAGCGTTTCTGGGTGAGCAAAAAC
AGGAAGGCAAAATGCCGCAAAAAAGGGAATAAGGGCGACACGGAAATGTTGAATACTCATACTCTTCCTT
TTTCAATATTATTGAAGCATTTATCAGGGTTATTGTCTCATGAGCGGATACATATTTGAATGTATTTAGA
AAAATAAACAAATAGGGGTTCCGCGCACATTTCCCCGAAAAGTGCCACCTGACGGATCGCTTGCCTGTAA
CTTACACGCGCCTCGTATCTTTTAATGATGGAATAATTTGGGAATTTACTCTGTATTTATTTATTTTTAT
GTTTTGTATTTGGATTTTAGAAAGTAAATAAAGAAGGTAGAAGAGTTACGGAATGAAGAAAAAAAAATAA
ACAAAGGTTTAAAAAATTTCAACAAAAAGCGTACTTTACATATATATTTATTAGACAAGAAAAGCAGATT
AAATAGATATACATTCGATTAACGATAAGTAAAATGTAAAATCACAGGATTTTCGTGTGTGGTCTTCTAC
ACAGACAAGATGAAACAATTCGGCATTAATACCTGAGAGCAGGAAGAGCAAGATAAAAGGTAGTATTTGT
TGGCGATCCCCCTAGAGTCTT
