>Addgene plasmid #64174 | pLU | addgene partial sequence | sequence record 111720 | URA3-R2 5'-TTGGCGGATAATGCCTTTAG-3'
CCCTCCATGGAAAAATCAGTCAAGATATCCACATGTGTTTTTAGTAAACAAATTTTGGGACCTAATGCTT
CAACTAACTCCAGTAATTCCTTGGTGGTACGAACATCCAATGAAGCACACAAGTTTGTTTGCTTTTCGTG
CATGATATTAAATAGCTTGGCAGCAACAGGACTAGGATGAGTAGCAGCACGTTCCTTATATGTAGCTTTC
GACATGATTTATCTTCGTTTCCTGCAGGTTTTTGTTCTGTGCAGTTGGGTTAAGAATACTGGGCAATTTC
ATGTTTCTTCAACACTACATATGCGTATATATACCAATCTAAGTCTGTGCTCCTTCCTTCGTTCTTCCTT
CTGTTCGGAGATTACCGAATCGCCGCCAACACCCGCTGACGCGCCCTGACGGGCTTGTCTGCTCCCGGCA
TCCGCTTACAGACAAGCTGTGACCGTCTCCGGGAGCTGCATGTGTCAGAGGTTTTCACCGTCATCACCGA
AACGCGCGAGACGAAAGGGCCTCGTGATACGCCTATTTTTATAGGTTAATGTCATGATAATAATGGTTTC
TTAGGGTCCTTTTCATCACGTGCTATAAAAATAATTATAATTTAAATTTTTTAATATAAATATATAAATT
AAAAATAGAAAGTAAAAAAAGAAATTAAAGAAAAAATAGTTTTTGTTTTCCGAAGATGTAAAAGACTCTA
GGGGGATCGCCAACAAATACTACCTTTTATCTTGCTCTTCCTGCTCTCAGGTATTAATGCCGAATTGTTT
CATCTTGTCTGTGTAGAAGACCACACACGAAAATCCTGTGATTTTACATTTTACTTATCGTTAATCGAAT
GTATATCTATTTAATCTGCTTTTCTTGTCTAATAAATATATATGTAAAGTACGCTTTTTGTTGAAATTTT
TTAAACCTTTGTTTATTTTTTT
