>Addgene plasmid #64174 | pLU | addgene partial sequence | sequence record 111721 | LEU2-R 5'-accggtaccccatttaggac-3'
TAACAAAACGGCATCAGCCTTCTTGGAGGCTTCCAGCGCCTCATCTGGAAGTGGAACACCTGTAGCATCG
ATAGCAGCACCACCAATTAAATGATTTTCGAAATCGAACTTGACATTGGAACGAACATCAGAAATAGCTT
TAAGAACCTTAATGGCTTCGGCTGTGATTTCTTGACCAACGTGGTCACCTGGCAAAACGACGATCTTCTT
AGGGGCAGACATTAGAATGGTATATCCTTGAAATATATATATATATATTGCTGAAATGTAAAAGGTAAGA
AAAGTTAGAAAGTAAGACGATTGCTAACCACCTATTGGAAAAAACAATAGGTCCTTAAATAATATTGTCA
ACTTCAAGTATTGTGATGCAAGCATTTAGTCATGAACGCTTCTCTATTCTATATGAAAAGCCGGTTCCGG
CGCTCTCACCTTTCCTTTTTCTCCCAATTTTTCAGTTGAAAAAGGTATATGCGTCAGGCGACCTCTGAAA
TTAACAAAAAATTTCCAGTCATCGAATTTGATTCTGTGCGATAGCGCCCCTGTGTGTTCTCGTTATGTTG
AGGAAAAAAATAATGGTTGCTAAGAGATTCGAACTCTTGCATCTTACGATACCTGAGTATTCCCACAGTT
AACTGCGGTCAAGATATTTCTTGAATCAGGCGCCTTAGACCGCTCGGCCAAACAACCAATTACTTGTTGA
GAAATAGAGTATAATTATCCTATAAATATAACGTTTTTGAACACACATGAACAAGGAAGTACAGGACAAT
TGATTTTGAAGAGAATGTGGATTTTGATGTAATTGTTGGGATTCCATTTTTAATAAGGCAATAATATTAG
GTATGTAGATATACTAGAAGTTCTCCTCGATGGCGCGCCTGATGCGGTATTTTCTCCTTACGCATCTGTG
CGGTATTTCACACCGCATAGGGTAATAACTGATATAATTAAATTGAAGCTCTAATTTGTGAGTTTAGTAT
ACATGCATTTACTTATAATACAGTTTTTTAGTTTTGCTGGCCGCATCTTCTCAAATATGCTTCCCAGCCT
GCTTT
