>Addgene plasmid #64174 | pLU | addgene partial sequence | sequence record 111722 | F1ori-R 5'-AGGGAAGAAAGCGAAAGGAG-3'
[73 nt withheld, positions 1-73]
CCATTCGCCATTCAGGCTGCGCAACTGTTGGGAAGGGCGATCGGTGCGGGCCTCTTCGCTATTACGCCAG
CTGGCGAAAGGGGGATGTGCTGCAAGGCGATTAAGTTGGGTAACGCCAGGGTTTTCCCAGTCACGACGTT
GTAAAACGACGGCCAGTGAATTGTAATACGACTCACTATAGGGCGAATTGGAGCTCCACCGCGGTGGCGG
CCGCTCTAGAACTAGTGGGTCCCCCGGGCTGCAGGAATTCGATATCAAGCTTATCGATACCGTCGACCTG
GAGGGGGGGCCCGGTACCAGCTTTTGTTCCCTTTAGTGAGGGTTAATTTCGAGCTTGGCGTAATCATGGT
CATAGCTGTTTCCTGTGTGAAATTGTTATCCGCTCACAATTCCACACAACATACGAGCCGGAAGCATAAA
GTGTAAAGCCTGGGGTGCCTAATGAGTGAGCTAACTCACATTAATTGCGTTGCGCTCACTGCCCGCTTTC
CAGTCGGGAAACCTGTCGTGCCAGCTGCATTAATGAATCGGCCAACGCGCGGGGAGAGGCGGTTTGCGTA
TTGGGCGCTCTTCCGCTTCCTCGCTCACTGACTCGCTGCGCTCGGTCGTTCGGCTGCGGCGAGCGGTATC
AGCTCACTCAAAGGCGGTAATACGGTTATCCACAGAATCAGGGGATAACGCAGGAAAGAACATGTGAGCA
AAAGGCCAGCAAAAGGCCAGGAACCGTAAAAAGGCCGCGTTGCTGGCGTTTTTCCATAGGCTCCGCCCCC
CTGACGAGCATCACAAAAATCGACGCTCAAGTCAGAGGTGGCGAAACCCGACAGGACTATAAAGATACCA
GGCGTTTCCCCCTGGAAGCTCCCTCGTGCGCTCTCCTGTTCCGACCCTGCCGCTTACCGGATACCTG
