>Addgene plasmid #64174 | pLU | addgene partial sequence | sequence record 111723 | F1ori-F 5'-GTGGACTCTTGTTCCAAACTGG-3'
CCTATCTCGGTCTATTCTTTTGATTTATAAGGGATTTTGCCGATTTCGGCCTATTGGTTAAAAAATGAGC
TGATTTAACAAAAATTTAACGCGAATTTTAACAAAATATTAACGCTTACAATTTCCTGATGCGGTATTTT
CTCCTTACGCATCTGTGCGGTATTTCACACCGCATAGGATCCTCGACTACGTCGTAAGGCCGTTTCTGAC
AGAGTAAAATTCTTGAGGGAACTTTCACCATTATGGGAAATGGTTCAAGAAGGTATTGACTTAAACTCCA
TCAAATGGTCAGGTCATTGAGTGTTTTTTATTTGTTGTATTTTTTTTTTTTTAGAGAAAATCCTCCAATA
TATAAATTAGGAATCATAGTTTCATGATTTTCTGTTACACCTAACTTTTTGTGTGGTGCCCTCCTCCTTG
TCAATATTAATGTTAAAGTGCAATTCTTTTTCCTTATCACGTTGAGCCATTAGTATCAATTTGCTTACCT
GTATTCCTTTACATCCTCCTTTTTCTCCTTCTTGATAAATGTATGTAGATTGCGTATATAGTTTCGTCTA
CCCTATGAACATATTCCATTTTGTAATTTCGTGTCGTTTCTATTATGAATTTCATTTATAAAGTTTATGT
ACAAATATCATAAAAAAAGAGAATCTTTTTAAGCAAGGATTTTCTTAACTTCTTCGGCGACAGCATCACC
GACTTCGGTGGTACTGTTGGAACCACCTAAATCACCAGTTCTGATACCTGCATCCAAAACCTTTTTAACT
GCATCTTCAATGGCCTTACCTTCTTCAGGCAAGTTCAATGACAATTTCAACATCATTGCAGCAGACAAGA
TAGTGGCGATAGGGTTGACCTTATTCTTTGGCAAATCTGGAGCAGAACCGTGGCATGGTTCGTACAAACC
AAATGCGGTGTTCTTGTCTGGCAAAGAGGCCAAGGACGCAGATGGCAACAAACCCAAGGAACCTGGGATA
ACGGAGGCTTCATCGGAGATGATATCACCAAACATGTTGCTGGTGATTATAATACCATTTAGGTGGGTTG
GGTTCTTAACTAGGATCATGG
